Addgene plasmid #226810: pInducer20 2xHA LTB4R
Purpose: Tet-inducible lentiviral vector for 2xHA LTB4R expression
Depositing lab: Ramiro Iglesias-Bartolome. Depositing organization: National Cancer Institute (NCI). Publication: GPCR Screening Reveals that the Metabolite Receptor HCAR3 Regulates Epithelial Proliferation, Migration, and Cellular Respiration. Pedro MP, Lund K, Kang SWS, Chen T, Stuelten CH, Porat-Shliom N, Iglesias-Bartolome R. J Invest Dermatol. 2024 Jun;144(6):1311-1321.e7. doi: 10.1016/j.jid.2023.12.002. Epub 2023 Dec 14. PubMed 38103827.
Backbone
  Vector backbone: pInducer20
  Backbone manufacturer: Addgene #44012
  Vector type: Lentiviral
  Selectable markers: Neomycin (select with G418)
Growth in bacteria
  Bacterial resistance: Ampicillin, 100 μg/mL
  Growth temperature: 30°C
  Growth strain: NEB Stable
  Copy number: Unknown
Gene/Insert
  Gene/Insert name: LTB4R
  Species: H. sapiens (human)
  Insert size (bp): 1146
  Mutation: Sequence optimized from NP_858043.1
  Entrez Gene: LTB4R (a.k.a. BLT1, BLTR, CMKRL1, GPR16, LTB4R1, LTBR1, P2RY7, P2Y7)
  Tag / fusion protein: 2xHA tag followed by a GDPPVAT linker (N terminal on insert)
  Cloning method: Gateway Cloning
  Sequencing primers: 5′ LNCX_primer
Terms and licenses: Academic/Nonprofit Terms; Industry Terms: Not Available to Industry
How to cite: pInducer20 2xHA LTB4R was a gift from Ramiro Iglesias-Bartolome (Addgene plasmid # 226810 ; http://n2t.net/addgene:226810 ; RRID:Addgene_226810)
