[The description below was written by a language model from this plasmid's Addgene catalogue record and pLannotate feature annotations shown in this document.]
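Description:
pInducer20 2xHA LTB4R is an all-in-one, doxycycline-inducible HIV-1-based lentiviral vector built on the pInducer20 backbone for regulated expression of the human leukotriene B4 receptor LTB4R (BLT1), a G protein-coupled receptor. The viral portion is bounded by a truncated 5' LTR and a self-inactivating ΔU3 3' LTR and carries the Ψ packaging signal, the RRE for Rev-dependent RNA export, the cPPT/CTS and a WPRE that boosts transcript expression. In bacteria the plasmid is maintained through a high-copy ColE1/pUC-type origin and the β-lactamase (AmpR) gene. The record lists a recombination-limiting strain, as is common for LTR-containing plasmids.

The payload was introduced by Gateway recombination and sits between attB1 and attB2 sites, downstream of a tetracycline response element with seven tetO copies fused to a minimal CMV promoter. The open reading frame is a sequence-optimized version of the human LTB4R coding sequence, carrying an N-terminal 2xHA epitope tag joined by a short linker. The automated annotation labels this tag as a fragment of 3xHA, which is consistent with two HA repeats. A second, constitutive cassette uses the human UbC promoter to drive the reverse tetracycline transactivator rtTA3, followed by an EMCV IRES and the neomycin phosphotransferase gene. Transduced cells can therefore be selected with G418 and already express the transactivator, so adding doxycycline switches on the tagged receptor. The HA tag allows the receptor to be detected with anti-HA reagents. The associated publication describes a GPCR screen in epithelial cells examining proliferation, migration and cellular respiration, which suggests this construct served as one member of an inducible GPCR expression set.
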