Features (pLannotate 1.2.2; 35 found; start..end, strand, type, name):
    377..634     +  LTR            5' LTR (truncated): truncated 5' long terminal repeat (LTR) from HIV-1
    681..806     +  misc_feature   HIV-1 Ψ: packaging signal of human immunodeficiency virus type 1
    790..1128    +  CDS            HIV-1 gag (fragment): gag protein from human immunodeficiency virus 1; gag
   1303..1536    +  misc_feature   RRE: The Rev response element (RRE) of HIV-1 allows for Rev-dependent mRNA export from the nucleus to the cytoplasm.
   1913..2013    +  CDS            Rev (fragment): human immunodeficiency virus 1 (HIV-1) Rev protein; rev; enhances nuclear export of unspliced and incompletely spliced viral mRNAs
   2058..2175    +  misc_feature   cPPT/CTS: central polypurine tract and central termination sequence of HIV-1
   2230..2500    +  protein_bind   tetracycline response element: contains seven copies of the tetracycline operator tetO tetracycline repressor TetR
   2511..2528    +  misc_feature   MCS (fragment): pUC18/19 multiple cloning site
   2533..2571    +  promoter       minimal CMV promoter: human cytomegalovirus (CMV) immediate early promoter
   2701..2725    +  protein_bind   attB1: mutant version of attB; recombination site for the Gateway® BP reaction BP Clonase™
   2780..2842    +  CDS            3xHA (fragment): three tandem HA epitope tags
   2864..3919    +  CDS            LTB4R: LT4R1_HUMAN - Also known as BLT, BLT1, BLTR, CMKRL1, GPR16, P2RY7. Experimental evidence at protein level: Swiss-Prot protein existence level 1. Receptor for extracellular ATP > UTP and ADP. The activity of this receptor is mediated by G proteins which activate a phosphatidylinositol-calcium second messenger system. May be the cardiac P2Y receptor involved in the regulation of cardiac muscle contraction through modulation of L-type calcium currents. Is a receptor for leukotriene B4, a potent chemoattractant involved in inflammation and immune response. From Homo sapiens (Human).
   3955..3979    -  protein_bind   attB2: mutant version of attB; recombination site for the Gateway® BP reaction BP Clonase™
   4091..4126    +  promoter       PGK promoter (fragment): mouse phosphoglycerate kinase 1 promoter
   4144..5355    +  promoter       UbC promoter: human ubiquitin C promoter
   5414..6111    +  CDS            rtTA3 (fragment): reverse tetracycline transactivator 3 activates expression from Tet-responsive promoters in the presence of doxycycline
   6041..6151    +  CDS            VP48: 3 tandem repeats of the minimal activation domain of herpes simplex virus VP16 (Cheng et al., 2013)
   6320..6782    +  misc_feature   IRES: internal ribosome entry site (IRES) of the encephalomyocarditis virus (EMCV)
   6798..7592    +  CDS            NeoR/KanR: aminoglycoside phosphotransferase from Tn5; aph(3')-II (or nptII); confers resistance to neomycin, kanamycin, and G418 (Geneticin®)
   7620..7703    +  CDS            large T antigen (fragment): large T antigen from SV40 (simian virus 40)
   7737..7757    +  misc_feature   MCS (fragment): pBluescript multiple cloning site
   7769..8357    +  misc_feature   WPRE: woodchuck hepatitis virus posttranscriptional regulatory element
   8365..8430    +  CDS            nef (fragment): NEF_HV1Z2 - Experimental evidence at protein level: Swiss-Prot protein existence level 1. Extracellular Nef protein targets CD4(+) T-lymphocytes for apoptosis by interacting with CXCR4 surface receptors. From Human immunodeficiency virus type 1 group M subtype D (isolate Z2/CDC-Z34) (HIV-1).
   8432..8665    +  LTR            3' LTR (ΔU3): self-inactivating 3' long terminal repeat (LTR) from HIV-1
   8870..8974    +  promoter       AmpR promoter: bla
   8975..9835    +  CDS            AmpR: β-lactamase; bla; confers resistance to ampicillin, carbenicillin, and related antibiotics
  10006..10594   +  rep_origin     ori: high-copy-number ColE1/pMB1/pBR322/pUC origin of replication
  10777..10831   +  CDS            lacI (fragment): lac repressor; lacI; The lac repressor binds to the lac operator to inhibit transcription in E. coli. This inhibition can be relieved by adding lactose or isopropyl-β-D-thiogalactopyranoside (IPTG).
  10837..10930   +  rep_origin     SV40 ori (fragment): SV40 origin of replication
  10955..10992   +  CDS            lacI (fragment): lac repressor; lacI; The lac repressor binds to the lac operator to inhibit transcription in E. coli. This inhibition can be relieved by adding lactose or isopropyl-β-D-thiogalactopyranoside (IPTG).
  11005..11026   +  protein_bind   CAP binding site: CAP binding activates transcription in the presence of cAMP. E. coli catabolite activator protein
  11041..11071   +  promoter       lac promoter: promoter for the E. coli lac operon
  11075..11097   +  protein_bind   lac operator (fragment): The lac repressor binds to the lac operator to inhibit transcription in E. coli. This inhibition can be relieved by adding lactose or isopropyl-β-D-thiogalactopyranoside (IPTG). lac repressor encoded by lacI
  11129..11212   +  polyA_signal   SV40 poly(A) signal (fragment): SV40 polyadenylation signal
  11379..329     +  CDS            nef (fragment) (across the origin): NEF_HV1BR - Experimental evidence at protein level: Swiss-Prot protein existence level 1. Extracellular Nef protein targets CD4(+) T-lymphocytes for apoptosis by interacting with CXCR4 surface receptors (PubMed:14990729). From Human immunodeficiency virus type 1 group M subtype B (isolate BRU/LAI) (HIV-1).
>Addgene plasmid #226810 | pInducer20 2xHA LTB4R | addgene full sequence | sequence record 457769 | Addgene NGS Result
TGGAAGGGCTAATTCACTCCCAAAGAAGACAAGATATCCTTGATCTGTGGATCTACCACACACAAGGCTA
CTTCCCTGATTAGCAGAACTACACACCAGGGCCAGGGGTCAGATATCCACTGACCTTTGGATGGTGCTAC
AAGCTAGTACCAGTTGAGCCAGATAAGGTAGAAGAGGCCAATAAAGGAGAGAACACCAGCTTGTTACACC
CTGTGAGCCTGCATGGGATGGATGACCCGGAGAGAGAAGTGTTAGAGTGGAGGTTTGACAGCCGCCTAGC
ATTTCATCACGTGGCCCGAGAGCTGCATCCGGAGTACTTCAAGAACTGCTGATATCGAGCTTGCTACAAG
GGACTTTCCGCTGGGGACTTTCCAGGGAGGCGTGGCCTGGGCGGGACTGGGGAGTGGCGAGCCCTCAGAT
CCTGCATATAAGCAGCTGCTTTTTGCCTGTACTGGGTCTCTCTGGTTAGACCAGATCTGAGCCTGGGAGC
TCTCTGGCTAACTAGGGAACCCACTGCTTAAGCCTCAATAAAGCTTGCCTTGAGTGCTTCAAGTAGTGTG
TGCCCGTCTGTTGTGTGACTCTGGTAACTAGAGATCCCTCAGACCCTTTTAGTCAGTGTGGAAAATCTCT
AGCAGTGGCGCCCGAACAGGGACTTGAAAGCGAAAGGGAAACCAGAGGAGCTCTCTCGACGCAGGACTCG
GCTTGCTGAAGCGCGCACGGCAAGAGGCGAGGGGCGGCGACTGGTGAGTACGCCAAAAATTTTGACTAGC
GGAGGCTAGAAGGAGAGAGATGGGTGCGAGAGCGTCAGTATTAAGCGGGGGAGAATTAGATCGCGATGGG
AAAAAATTCGGTTAAGGCCAGGGGGAAAGAAAAAATATAAATTAAAACATATAGTATGGGCAAGCAGGGA
GCTAGAACGATTCGCAGTTAATCCTGGCCTGTTAGAAACATCAGAAGGCTGTAGACAAATACTGGGACAG
CTACAACCATCCCTTCAGACAGGATCAGAAGAACTTAGATCATTATATAATACAGTAGCAACCCTCTATT
GTGTGCATCAAAGGATAGAGATAAAAGACACCAAGGAAGCTTTAGACAAGATAGAGGAAGAGCAAAACAA
AAGTAAGACCACCGCACAGCAAGCGGCCGGCCGCTGATCTTCAGACCTGGAGGAGGAGATATGAGGGACA
ATTGGAGAAGTGAATTATATAAATATAAAGTAGTAAAAATTGAACCATTAGGAGTAGCACCCACCAAGGC
AAAGAGAAGAGTGGTGCAGAGAGAAAAAAGAGCAGTGGGAATAGGAGCTTTGTTCCTTGGGTTCTTGGGA
GCAGCAGGAAGCACTATGGGCGCAGCGTCAATGACGCTGACGGTACAGGCCAGACAATTATTGTCTGGTA
TAGTGCAGCAGCAGAACAATTTGCTGAGGGCTATTGAGGCGCAACAGCATCTGTTGCAACTCACAGTCTG
GGGCATCAAGCAGCTCCAGGCAAGAATCCTGGCTGTGGAAAGATACCTAAAGGATCAACAGCTCCTGGGG
ATTTGGGGTTGCTCTGGAAAACTCATTTGCACCACTGCTGTGCCTTGGAATGCTAGTTGGAGTAATAAAT
CTCTGGAACAGATTTGGAATCACACGACCTGGATGGAGTGGGACAGAGAAATTAACAATTACACAAGCTT
AATACACTCCTTAATTGAAGAATCGCAAAACCAGCAAGAAAAGAATGAACAAGAATTATTGGAATTAGAT
AAATGGGCAAGTTTGTGGAATTGGTTTAACATAACAAATTGGCTGTGGTATATAAAATTATTCATAATGA
TAGTAGGAGGCTTGGTAGGTTTAAGAATAGTTTTTGCTGTACTTTCTATAGTGAATAGAGTTAGGCAGGG
ATATTCACCATTATCGTTTCAGACCCACCTCCCAACCCCGAGGGGACCCGACAGGCCCGAAGGAATAGAA
GAAGAAGGTGGAGAGAGAGACAGAGACAGATCCATTCGATTAGTGAACGGATCTCGACGGTATCGCCGAA
TTCACAAATGGCAGTATTCATCCACAATTTTAAAAGAAAAGGGGGGATTGGGGGGTACAGTGCAGGGGAA
AGAATAGTAGACATAATAGCAACAGACATACAAACTAAAGAATTACAAAAACAAATTACAAAAATTCAAA
ATTTTCGGGTTTATTACAGGGACAGCAGAGATCCAGTTTGGACTAGGATCCTTTACCACTCCCTATCAGT
GATAGAGAAAAGTGAAAGTCGAGTTTACCACTCCCTATCAGTGATAGAGAAAAGTGAAAGTCGAGTTTAC
CACTCCCTATCAGTGATAGAGAAAAGTGAAAGTCGAGTTTACCACTCCCTATCAGTGATAGAGAAAAGTG
AAAGTCGAGTTTACCACTCCCTATCAGTGATAGAGAAAAGTGAAAGTCGAGTTTACCACTCCCTATCAGT
GATAGAGAAAAGTGAAAGTCGAGTTTACCACTCCCTATCAGTGATAGAGAAAAGTGAAAGTCGAGCTCGG
TACCCGGGTCGAGGTAGGCGTGTACGGTGGGAGGCCTATATAAGCAGAGCTCGTTTAGTGAACCGTCAGA
TCGCCTGGAGACGCCATCCACGCTGTTTTGACCTCCATAGAAGACACCGGGACCGATCCAGCCTCCGCGG
CCCCGAACTAGTCCAGTGTGGTGGAATTCTGCAGATATCAACAAGTTTGTACAAAAAAGCAGGCTTTAAA
GGAACCAATTCAGTCGACTGGATCCGGTACCGCTAGCGCCGCCACCATGTACCCATACGATGTTCCTGAC
TATGCGGGCTATCCCTATGACGTCCCGGACTATGCAGGATCCGGAGATCCACCTGTCGCAACCATGAACA
CGACTAGCAGCGCGGCGCCTCCTAGCCTCGGTGTTGAGTTCATATCCCTGCTTGCTATAATCCTGCTTTC
AGTAGCTTTGGCCGTGGGGCTGCCAGGCAATAGCTTTGTTGTTTGGTCCATTCTCAAGAGAATGCAAAAA
CGCAGCGTTACGGCACTTATGGTACTTAATCTCGCCCTCGCCGACCTGGCTGTCCTCCTCACTGCGCCCT
TTTTCCTTCACTTCCTTGCCCAAGGCACATGGAGTTTCGGACTTGCAGGGTGCCGACTCTGCCACTATGT
TTGCGGCGTCTCAATGTACGCTTCCGTACTTCTTATTACTGCGATGAGCTTGGATAGAAGTTTGGCCGTG
GCAAGGCCGTTTGTGTCACAAAAGCTCCGCACCAAAGCCATGGCTAGAAGAGTATTGGCCGGCATTTGGG
TATTGTCATTTCTTCTCGCTACGCCCGTGCTTGCATACCGAACAGTCGTCCCCTGGAAAACTAATATGTC
TTTGTGCTTCCCGCGATATCCGAGCGAGGGTCATAGAGCTTTTCATTTGATATTTGAGGCGGTCACGGGT
TTCCTTTTGCCCTTTCTCGCGGTGGTCGCATCCTACTCCGATATTGGTAGAAGGCTTCAGGCAAGAAGAT
TCCGGCGGTCCCGCCGCACTGGCAGATTGGTCGTGCTGATTATACTTACTTTCGCGGCATTCTGGTTGCC
TTATCACGTGGTGAACCTCGCAGAGGCCGGGCGGGCATTGGCCGGCCAGGCAGCAGGCTTGGGTTTGGTC
GGGAAGAGGCTGAGTCTTGCTCGCAATGTGCTGATTGCTTTGGCATTTCTTAGCAGCAGCGTCAATCCCG
TCTTGTACGCTTGTGCGGGCGGTGGACTTCTGCGGTCAGCCGGCGTTGGATTTGTGGCAAAACTCCTCGA
AGGAACCGGTTCCGAGGCATCAAGCACGAGGAGAGGGGGGTCTTTGGGTCAAACCGCACGCTCCGGCCCG
GCAGCACTCGAACCTGGACCCTCTGAAAGCTTGACTGCGAGCAGTCCTCTTAAGCTGAATGAACTGAATT
AGTAAGAATTCGCGGCCGCACTCGAGATATCTAGACCCAGCTTTCTTGTACAAAGTGGTTGATATCCAGC
ACAGTGGCGGCCGCTCGAGTCTAGAGGGCCCGCGGTTCGAATACCCATACGACGTCCCAGACTACGCTTA
GTAATGATTAATTAAACTAGAAATTCTACCGGGTAGGGGAGGCGCTTTTCCCAAGGCAGTCTGGAGTAAC
CCACCCAAGATCTGGCCTCCGCGCCGGGTTTTGGCGCCTCCCGCGGGCGCCCCCCTCCTCACGGCGAGCG
CTGCCACGTCAGACGAAGGGCGCAGCGAGCGTCCTGATCCTTCCGCCCGGACGCTCAGGACAGCGGCCCG
CTGCTCATAAGACTCGGCCTTAGAACCCCAGTATCAGCAGAAGGACATTTTAGGACGGGACTTGGGTGAC
TCTAGGGCACTGGTTTTCTTTCCAGAGAGCGGAACAGGCGAGGAAAAGTAGTCCCTTCTCGGCGATTCTG
CGGAGGGATCTCCGTGGGGCGGTGAACGCCGATGATTATATAAGGACGCGCCGGGTGTGGCACAGCTAGT
TCCGTCGCAGCCGGGATTTGGGTCGCGGTTCTTGTTTGTGGATCGCTGTGATCGTCACTTGGTGAGTAGC
GGGCTGCTGGGCTGGCCGGGGCTTTCGTGGCCGCCGGGCCGCTCGGTGGGACGGAAGCGTGTGGAGAGAC
CGCCAAGGGCTGTAGTCTGGGTCCGCGAGCAAGGTTGCCCTGAACTGGGGGTTGGGGGGAGCGCAGCAAA
ATGGCGGCTGTTCCCGAGTCTTGAATGGAAGACGCTTGTGAGGCGGGCTGTGAGGTCGTTGAAACAAGGT
GGGGGGCATGGTGGGCGGCAAGAACCCAAGGTCTTGAGGCCTTCGCTAATGCGGGAAAGCTCTTATTCGG
GTGAGATGGGCTGGGGCACCATCTGGGGACCCTGACGTGAAGTTTGTCACTGACTGGAGAACTCGGTTTG
TCGTCTGTTGCGGGGGCGGCAGTTATGGCGGTGCCGTTGGGCAGTGCACCCGTACCTTTGGGAGCGCGCG
CCCTCGTCGTGTCGTGACGTCACCCGTTCTGTTGGCTTATAATGCAGGGTGGGGCCACCTGCCGGTAGGT
GTGCGGTAGGCTTTTCTCCGTCGCAGGACGCAGGGTTCGGGCCTAGGGTAGGCTCTCCTGAATCGACAGG
CGCCGGACCTCTGGTGAGGGGAGGGATAAGTGAGGCGTCAGTTTCTTTGGTCGGTTTTATGTACCTATCT
TCTTAAGTAGCTGAAGCTCCGGTTTTGAACTATGCGCTCGGGGTTGGCGAGTGTGTTTTGTGAAGTTTTT
TAGGCACCTTTTGAAATGTAATCATTTGGGTCAATATGTAATTTTCAGTGTTAGACTAGTAAATTGTCCG
CTAAATTCTGGCCGTTTTTGGCTTTTTTGTTAGACGAAGCTTGGTACCGAGCTCGGATCTCCACCCCGTA
CCGGTCCTGCAGTCGAATTCACCATGTCTAGACTGGACAAGAGCAAAGTCATAAACGGAGCTCTGGAATT
ACTCAATGGTGTCGGTATCGAAGGCCTGACGACAAGGAAACTCGCTCAAAAGCTGGGAGTTGAGCAGCCT
ACCCTGTACTGGCACGTGAAGAACAAGCGGGCCCTGCTCGATGCCCTGCCAATCGAGATGCTGGACAGGC
ATCATACCCACTTCTGCCCCCTGGAAGGCGAGTCATGGCAAGACTTTCTGCGGAACAACGCCAAGTCATA
CCGCTGTGCTCTCCTCTCACATCGCGACGGGGCTAAAGTGCATCTCGGCACCCGCCCAACAGAGAAACAG
TACGAAACCCTGGAAAATCAGCTCGCGTTCCTGTGTCAGCAAGGCTTCTCCCTGGAGAACGCACTGTACG
CTCTGTCCGCCGTGGGCCACTTTACACTGGGCTGCGTATTGGAGGAACAGGAGCATCAAGTAGCAAAAGA
GGAAAGAGAGACACCTACCACCGATTCTATGCCCCCACTTCTGAGACAAGCAATTGAGCTGTTCGACCGG
CAGGGAGCCGAACCTGCCTTCCTTTTCGGCCTGGAACTAATCATATGTGGCCTGGAGAAACAGCTAAAGT
GCGAAAGCGGCGGGCCGACCGACGCCCTTGACGATTTTGACTTAGACATGCTCCCAGCCGATGCCCTTGA
CGACTTTGACCTTGATATGCTGCCTGCTGACGCTCTTGACGATTTTGACCTTGACATGCTCCCCGGGTAA
CTAAGTAAGGATCCGCGGCCGCACTAGAGGAATTCCGCCCCTCTCCCCCCCCCNNCCCYCCCCCCCCCCT
AACGTTACTGGCCGAAGCCGCTTGGAATAAGGCCGGTGTGCGTTTGTCTATATGTTATTTTCCACCATAT
TGCCGTCTTTTGGCAATGTGAGGGCCCGGAAACCTGGCCCTGTCTTCTTGACGAGCATTCCTAGGGGTCT
TTCCCCTCTCGCCAAAGGAATGCAAGGTCTGTTGAATGTCGTGAAGGAAGCAGTTCCTCTGGAAGCTTCT
TGAAGACAAACAACGTCTGTAGCGACCCTTTGCAGGCAGCGGAACCCCCCACCTGGCGACAGGTGCCTCT
GCGGCCAAAAGCCACGTGTATAAGATACACCTGCAAAGGCGGCACAACCCCAGTGCCACGTTGTGAGTTG
GATAGTTGTGGAAAGAGTCAAATGGCTCTCCTCAAGCGTATTCAACAAGGGGCTGAAGGATGCCCAGAAG
GTACCCCATTGTATGGGATCTGATCTGGGGCCTCGGTGCACATGCTTTACATGTGTTTAGTCGAGGTTAA
AAAAACGTCTAGGCCCCCCGAACCACGGGGACGTGGTTTTCCTTTGAAAAACACGATGATAAGCTTACCG
GTCCACCATGATTGAACAAGATGGATTGCACGCAGGTTCTCCGGCCGCTTGGGTGGAGAGGCTATTCGGC
TATGACTGGGCACAACAGACAATCGGCTGCTCTGATGCCGCCGTGTTCCGGCTGTCAGCGCAGGGGCGCC
CGGTTCTTTTTGTCAAGACCGACCTGTCCGGTGCCCTGAATGAACTGCAAGACGAGGCAGCGCGGCTATC
GTGGCTGGCCACGACGGGCGTTCCTTGCGCAGCTGTGCTCGACGTTGTCACTGAAGCGGGAAGGGACTGG
CTGCTATTGGGCGAAGTGCCGGGGCAGGATCTCCTGTCATCTCACCTTGCTCCTGCCGAGAAAGTATCCA
TCATGGCTGATGCAATGCGGCGGCTGCATACGCTTGATCCGGCTACCTGCCCATTCGACCACCAAGCGAA
ACATCGCATCGAGCGAGCACGTACTCGGATGGAAGCCGGTCTTGTCGATCAGGATGATCTGGACGAAGAG
CATCAGGGGCTCGCGCCAGCCGAACTGTTCGCCAGGCTCAAGGCGAGCATGCCCGACGGCGAGGATCTCG
TCGTGACCCATGGCGATGCCTGCTTGCCGAATATCATGGTGGAAAATGGCCGCTTTTCTGGATTCATCGA
CTGTGGCCGGCTGGGTGTGGCGGACCGCTATCAGGACATAGCGTTGGCTACCCGTGATATTGCTGAAGAG
CTTGGCGGCGAATGGGCTGACCGCTTCCTCGTGCTTTACGGTATCGCCGCTCCCGATTCGCAGCGCATCG
CCTTCTATCGCCTTCTTGACGAGTTCTTCTGATGTACAAGTAAAGCGGCCGCGACTCTAGATCATAATCA
GCCATACCACATTTGTAGAGGTTTTACTTGCTTTAAAAAACCTCCCACACCTCCCCCTGAACCTGAAACA
TAAAATGAATGCAATTGTTGTTGTTTAGTCCCTCCCAATTCGATATCAAGCTTATCGCGATAGATCCTAA
TCAACCTCTGGATTACAAAATTTGTGAAAGATTGACTGGTATTCTTAACTATGTTGCTCCTTTTACGCTA
TGTGGATACGCTGCTTTAATGCCTTTGTATCATGCTATTGCTTCCCGTATGGCTTTCATTTTCTCCTCCT
TGTATAAATCCTGGTTGCTGTCTCTTTATGAGGAGTTGTGGCCCGTTGTCAGGCAACGTGGCGTGGTGTG
CACTGTGTTTGCTGACGCAACCCCCACTGGTTGGGGCATTGCCACCACCTGTCAGCTCCTTTCCGGGACT
TTCGCTTTCCCCCTCCCTATTGCCACGGCGGAACTCATCGCCGCCTGCCTTGCCCGCTGCTGGACAGGGG
CTCGGCTGTTGGGCACTGACAATTCCGTGGTGTTGTCGGGGAAATCATCGTCCTTTCCTTGGCTGCTCGC
CTGTGTTGCCACCTGGATTCTGCGCGGGACGTCCTTCTGCTACGTCCCTTCGGCCCTCAATCCAGCGGAC
CTTCCTTCCCGCGGCCTGCTGCCGGCTCTGCGGCCTCTTCCGCGTCTTCGCCTTCGCCCTCAGACGAGTC
GGATCTCCCTTTGGGCCGCCTCCCCGCCTGAGATCCTTTAAGACCAATGACTTACAAGGCAGCTGTAGAT
CTTAGCCACTTTTTAAAAGAAAAGGGGGGACTGGAAGGGCTAATTCACTCCCAACGAAGACAAGATCTGC
TTTTTGCTTGTACTGGGTCTCTCTGGTTAGACCAGATCTGAGCCTGGGAGCTCTCTGGCTAACTAGGGAA
CCCACTGCTTAAGCCTCAATAAAGCTTGCCTTGAGTGCTTCAAGTAGTGTGTGCCCGTCTGTTGTGTGAC
TCTGGTAACTAGAGATCCCTCAGACCCTTTTAGTCAGTGTGGAAAATCTCTAGCAGTAGTAGTTCATGTC
ATCTTATTATTCAGTATTTATAACTTGCAAAGAAATGAATATCAGAGAGTGAGAGGCCCGGGTTAATTAA
GGAAAGGGCTAGATCATTCTTGAAGACGAAAGGGCCTCGTGATACGCCTATTTTTATAGGTTAATGTCAT
GATAATAATGGTTTCTTAGACGTCAGGTGGCACTTTTCGGGGAAATGTGCGCGGAACCCCTATTTGTTTA
TTTTTCTAAATACATTCAAATATGTATCCGCTCATGAGACAATAACCCTGATAAATGCTTCAATAATATT
GAAAAAGGAAGAGTATGAGTATTCAACATTTCCGTGTCGCCCTTATTCCCTTTTTTGCGGCATTTTGCCT
TCCTGTTTTTGCTCACCCAGAAACGCTGGTGAAAGTAAAAGATGCTGAAGATCAGTTGGGTGCACGAGTG
GGTTACATCGAACTGGATCTCAACAGCGGTAAGATCCTTGAGAGTTTTCGCCCCGAAGAACGTTTTCCAA
TGATGAGCACTTTTAAAGTTCTGCTATGTGGCGCGGTATTATCCCGTGTTGACGCCGGGCAAGAGCAACT
CGGTCGCCGCATACACTATTCTCAGAATGACTTGGTTGAGTACTCACCAGTCACAGAAAAGCATCTTACG
GATGGCATGACAGTAAGAGAATTATGCAGTGCTGCCATAACCATGAGTGATAACACTGCGGCCAACTTAC
TTCTGACAACGATCGGAGGACCGAAGGAGCTAACCGCTTTTTTGCACAACATGGGGGATCATGTAACTCG
CCTTGATCGTTGGGAACCGGAGCTGAATGAAGCCATACCAAACGACGAGCGTGACACCACGATGCCTGTA
GCAATGGCAACAACGTTGCGCAAACTATTAACTGGCGAACTACTTACTCTAGCTTCCCGGCAACAATTAA
TAGACTGGATGGAGGCGGATAAAGTTGCAGGACCACTTCTGCGCTCGGCCCTTCCGGCTGGCTGGTTTAT
TGCTGATAAATCTGGAGCCGGTGAGCGTGGGTCTCGCGGTATCATTGCAGCACTGGGGCCAGATGGTAAG
CCCTCCCGTATCGTAGTTATCTACACGACGGGGAGTCAGGCAACTATGGATGAACGAAATAGACAGATCG
CTGAGATAGGTGCCTCACTGATTAAGCATTGGTAACTGTCAGACCAAGTTTACTCATATATACTTTAGAT
TGATTTAAAACTTCATTTTTAATTTAAAAGGATCTAGGTGAAGATCCTTTTTGATAATCTCATGACCAAA
ATCCCTTAACGTGAGTTTTCGTTCCACTGAGCGTCAGACCCCGTAGAAAAGATCAAAGGATCTTCTTGAG
ATCCTTTTTTTCTGCGCGTAATCTGCTGCTTGCAAACAAAAAAACCACCGCTACCAGCGGTGGTTTGTTT
GCCGGATCAAGAGCTACCAACTCTTTTTCCGAAGGTAACTGGCTTCAGCAGAGCGCAGATACCAAATACT
GTTCTTCTAGTGTAGCCGTAGTTAGGCCACCACTTCAAGAACTCTGTAGCACCGCCTACATACCTCGCTC
TGCTAATCCTGTTACCAGTGGCTGCTGCCAGTGGCGATAAGTCGTGTCTTACCGGGTTGGACTCAAGACG
ATAGTTACCGGATAAGGCGCAGCGGTCGGGCTGAACGGGGGGTTCGTGCACACAGCCCAGCTTGGAGCGA
ACGACCTACACCGAACTGAGATACCTACAGCGTGAGCTATGAGAAAGCGCCACGCTTCCCGAAGGGAGAA
AGGCGGACAGGTATCCGGTAAGCGGCAGGGTCGGAACAGGAGAGCGCACGAGGGAGCTTCCAGGGGGAAA
CGCCTGGTATCTTTATAGTCCTGTCGGGTTTCGCCACCTCTGACTTGAGCGTCGATTTTTGTGATGCTCG
TCAGGGGGGCGGAGCCTATGGAAAAACGCCAGCAACGCGGCCTTTTTACGGTTCCTGGCCTTTTGCTGGC
CTTTTGCTCACATGTTCTTTCCTGCGTTATCCCCTGATTCTGTGGATAACCGTATTACCGCCTTTGAGTG
AGCTGATACCGCTCGCCGCAGCCGAACGACCGAGCGCAGCGAGTCAGTGAGCGAGGAAGCGGAAGAGCGC
CCAATACGCAAACCGCCTCTCCCCGCGCGTTGGCCGATTCATTAATGCAGCAAGCTCATGGCTGACTAAT
TTTTTTTATTTATGCAGAGGCCGAGGCCGCCTCGGCCTCTGAGCTATTCCAGAAGTAGTGAGGAGGCTTT
TTTGGAGGCCTAGGCTTTTGCAAAAAGCTCCCCGTGGCACGACAGGTTTCCCGACTGGAAAGCGGGCAGT
GAGCGCAACGCAATTAATGTGAGTTAGCTCACTCATTAGGCACCCCAGGCTTTACACTTTATGCTTCCGG
CTCGTATGTTGTGTGGAATTGTGAGCGGATAACAATTTCACACAGGAAACAGCTATGACATGATTACGAA
TTTCACAAATAAAGCATTTTTTTCACTGCATTCTAGTTGTGGTTTGTCCAAACTCATCAATGTATCTTAT
CATGTCTGGATCAACTGGATAACTCAAGCTAACCAAAATCATCCCAAACTTCCCACCCCATACCCTATTA
CCACTGCCAATTACCTGTGGTTTCATTTACTCTAAACCTGTGATTCCTCTGAATTATTTTCATTTTAAAG
AAATTGTATTTGTTAAATATGTACTACAAACTTAGTAGT
