>Addgene plasmid #226810 | pInducer20 2xHA LTB4R | depositor partial sequence | sequence record 444905 | 2xHA LTB4R
ATGTACCCATACGATGTTCCTGACTATGCGGGCTATCCCTATGACGTCCCGGACTATGCAGGATCCGGAG
ATCCACCTGTCGCAACCATGAACACGACTAGCAGCGCGGCGCCTCCTAGCCTCGGTGTTGAGTTCATATC
CCTGCTTGCTATAATCCTGCTTTCAGTAGCTTTGGCCGTGGGGCTGCCAGGCAATAGCTTTGTTGTTTGG
TCCATTCTCAAGAGAATGCAAAAACGCAGCGTTACGGCACTTATGGTACTTAATCTCGCCCTCGCCGACC
TGGCTGTCCTCCTCACTGCGCCCTTTTTCCTTCACTTCCTTGCCCAAGGCACATGGAGTTTCGGACTTGC
AGGGTGCCGACTCTGCCACTATGTTTGCGGCGTCTCAATGTACGCTTCCGTACTTCTTATTACTGCGATG
AGCTTGGATAGAAGTTTGGCCGTGGCAAGGCCGTTTGTGTCACAAAAGCTCCGCACCAAAGCCATGGCTA
GAAGAGTATTGGCCGGCATTTGGGTATTGTCATTTCTTCTCGCTACGCCCGTGCTTGCATACCGAACAGT
CGTCCCCTGGAAAACTAATATGTCTTTGTGCTTCCCGCGATATCCGAGCGAGGGTCATAGAGCTTTTCAT
TTGATATTTGAGGCGGTCACGGGTTTCCTTTTGCCCTTTCTCGCGGTGGTCGCATCCTACTCCGATATTG
GTAGAAGGCTTCAGGCAAGAAGATTCCGGCGGTCCCGCCGCACTGGCAGATTGGTCGTGCTGATTATACT
TACTTTCGCGGCATTCTGGTTGCCTTATCACGTGGTGAACCTCGCAGAGGCCGGGCGGGCATTGGCCGGC
CAGGCAGCAGGCTTGGGTTTGGTCGGGAAGAGGCTGAGTCTTGCTCGCAATGTGCTGATTGCTTTGGCAT
TTCTTAGCAGCAGCGTCAATCCCGTCTTGTACGCTTGTGCGGGCGGTGGACTTCTGCGGTCAGCCGGCGT
TGGATTTGTGGCAAAACTCCTCGAAGGAACCGGTTCCGAGGCATCAAGCACGAGGAGAGGGGGGTCTTTG
GGTCAAACCGCACGCTCCGGCCCGGCAGCACTCGAACCTGGACCCTCTGAAAGCTTGACTGCGAGCAGTC
CTCTTAAGCTGAATGAACTGAATTAG
